>Addgene plasmid #194579 | pRK5-mEGFP-CALR-MUT | addgene full sequence | sequence record 385209 | Addgene NGS Result
TTCGAGCTCGCCCGACATTGATTATTGACTAGTTATTAATAGTAATCAATTACGGGGTCATTAGTTCATA
GCCCATATATGGAGTTCCGCGTTACATAACTTACGGTAAATGGCCCGCCTGGCTGACCGCCCAACGACCC
CCGCCCATTGACGTCAATAATGACGTATGTTCCCATAGTAACGCCAATAGGGACTTTCCATTGACGTCAA
TGGGTGGAGTATTTACGGTAAACTGCCCACTTGGCAGTACATCAAGTGTATCATATGCCAAGTACGCCCC
CTATTGACGTCAATGACGGTAAATGGCCCGCCTGGCATTATGCCCAGTACATGACCTTATGGGACTTTCC
TACTTGGCAGTACATCTACGTATTAGTCATCGCTATTACCATGGTGATGCGGTTTTGGCAGTACATCAAT
GGGCGTGGATAGCGGTTTGACTCACGGGGATTTCCAAGTCTCCACCCCATTGACGTCAATGGGAGTTTGT
TTTGGCACCAAAATCAACGGGACTTTCCAAAATGTCGTAACAACTCCGCCCCATTGACGCAAATGGGCGG
TAGGCGTGTACGGTGGGAGGTCTATATAAGCAGAGCTCGTTTAGTGAACCGTCAGATCGCCTGGAGACGC
CATCCACGCTGTTTTGACCTCCATAGAAGACACCGGGACCGATCCAGCCTCCGCGGCCGGGAACGGTGCA
TTGGAACGCGGATTCCCCGTGCCAAGAGTGACGTAAGTACCGCCTATAGAGTCTATAGGCCCACCCCCTT
GGCTTCGTTAGAACGCGGCTACAATTAATACATAACCTTATGTATCATACACATACGATTTAGGTGACAC
TATAGAATAACATCCACTTTGCCTTTCTCTCCACAGGTGTCCACTCCCAGGTCCAACTGCACCTCGGTTC
TATCGATTGAATTCGTACCGGTGCCACCATGGTGAGCAAGGGCGAGGAGCTGTTCACCGGGGTGGTGCCC
ATCCTGGTCGAGCTGGACGGCGACGTAAACGGCCACAAGTTCAGCGTGCGCGGCGAGGGCGAGGGCGATG
CCACCAACGGCAAGCTGACCCTGAAGTTCATCTGCACCACCGGCAAGCTGCCCGTGCCCTGGCCCACCCT
CGTGACCACCCTGACCTACGGCGTGCAGTGCTTCAGCCGCTACCCCGACCACATGAAGCAGCACGACTTC
TTCAAGTCCGCCATGCCCGAAGGCTACGTCCAGGAGCGCACCATCTCCTTCAAGGACGACGGCACCTACA
AGACCCGCGCCGAGGTGAAGTTCGAGGGCGACACCCTGGTGAACCGCATCGAGCTGAAGGGCATCGACTT
CAAGGAGGACGGCAACATCCTGGGGCACAAGCTGGAGTACAACTTCAACAGCCACAACGTCTATATCACG
GCCGACAAGCAGAAGAACGGCATCAAGGCGAACTTCAAGATCCGCCACAACGTCGAGGACGGCAGCGTGC
AGCTCGCCGACCACTACCAGCAGAACACCCCCATCGGCGACGGCCCCGTGCTGCTGCCCGACAACCACTA
CCTGAGCACCCAGTCCAAGCTGAGCAAAGACCCCAACGAGAAGCGCGATCACATGGTCCTGCTGGAGTTC
GTGACCGCCGCCGGGATCACTCTCGGCATGGACGAGCTGTACACGGCGATGCTGCTATCCGTGCCGCTGC
TGCTCGGCCTCCTCGGCCTGGCCGTCGCCGAGCCTGCCGTCTACTTCAAGGAGCAGTTTCTGGACGGAGA
CGGGTGGACTTCCCGCTGGATCGAATCCAAACACAAGTCAGATTTTGGCAAATTCGTTCTCAGTTCCGGC
AAGTTCTACGGTGACGAGGAGAAAGATAAAGGTTTGCAGACAAGCCAGGATGCACGCTTTTATGCTCTGT
CGGCCAGTTTCGAGCCTTTCAGCAACAAAGGCCAGACGCTGGTGGTGCAGTTCACGGTGAAACATGAGCA
GAACATCGACTGTGGGGGCGGCTATGTGAAGCTGTTTCCTAATAGTTTGGACCAGACAGACATGCACGGA
GACTCAGAATACAACATCATGTTTGGTCCCGACATCTGTGGCCCTGGCACCAAGAAGGTTCATGTCATCT
TCAACTACAAGGGCAAGAACGTGCTGATCAACAAGGACATCCGTTGCAAGGATGATGAGTTTACACACCT
GTACACACTGATTGTGCGGCCAGACAACACCTATGAGGTGAAGATTGACAACAGCCAGGTGGAGTCCGGC
TCCTTGGAAGACGATTGGGACTTCCTGCCACCCAAGAAGATAAAGGATCCTGATGCTTCAAAACCGGAAG
ACTGGGATGAGCGGGCCAAGATCGATGATCCCACAGACTCCAAGCCTGAGGACTGGGACAAGCCCGAGCA
TATCCCTGACCCTGATGCTAAGAAGCCCGAGGACTGGGATGAAGAGATGGACGGAGAGTGGGAACCCCCA
GTGATTCAGAACCCTGAGTACAAGGGTGAGTGGAAGCCCCGGCAGATCGACAACCCAGATTACAAGGGCA
CTTGGATCCACCCAGAAATTGACAACCCCGAGTATTCTCCCGATCCCAGTATCTATGCCTATGATAACTT
TGGCGTGCTGGGCCTGGACCTCTGGCAGGTCAAGTCTGGCACCATCTTTGACAACTTCCTCATCACCAAC
GATGAGGCATACGCTGAGGAGTTTGGCAACGAGACGTGGGGCGTAACAAAGGCCGCCGAAAAGCAGATGA
AAGATAAGCAAGATGAAGAACAAAGACTGAAAGAAGAAGAAGAGGATAAGAAGAGAAAGGAAGAAGAAGA
AGCTGAAGATAAGGAACGCATGATGAGAACTAAAATGCGTATGCGCCGGATGCGGCGAACTAGGAGGAAG
ATGAGGAGGAAGATGTCCCCGGCCAGGCCAAGGACGAGCTGTAGAGAGGCCTGCCTCCAGGGCTGGACTG
AGGCCTGAAGTCGACCTGCAGAAGCTTGGCCGCCATGGCCCAACTTGTTTATTGCAGCTTATAATGGTTA
CAAATAAAGCAATAGCATCACAAATTTCACAAATAAAGCATTTTTTTCACTGCATTCTAGTTGTGGTTTG
TCCAAACTCATCAATGTATCTTATCATGTCTGGATCGGGAATTAATTCGGCGCAGCACCATGGCCTGAAA
TAACCTCTGAAAGAGGAACTTGGTTAGGTACCTTCTGAGGCGGAAAGAACCAGCTGTGGAATGTGTGTCA
GTTAGGGTGTGGAAAGTCCCCAGGCTCCCCAGCAGGCAGAAGTATGCAAAGCATGCATCTCAATTAGTCA
GCAACCAGGTGTGGAAAGTCCCCAGGCTCCCCAGCAGGCAGAAGTATGCAAAGCATGCATCTCAATTAGT
CAGCAACCATAGTCCCGCCCCTAACTCCGCCCATCCCGCCCCTAACTCCGCCCAGTTCCGCCCATTCTCC
GCCCCATGGCTGACTAATTTTTTTTATTTATGCAGAGGCCGAGGCCGCCTCGGCCTCTGAGCTATTCCAG
AAGTAGTGAGGAGGCTTTTTTGGAGGCCTAGGCTTTTGCAAAAAGCTGTTAACAGCTTGGCACTGGCCGT
CGTTTTACAACGTCGTGACTGGGAAAACCCTGGCGTTACCCAACTTAATCGCCTTGCAGCACATCCCCCT
TTCGCCAGCTGGCGTAATAGCGAAGAGGCCCGCACCGATCGCCCTTCCCAACAGTTGCGCAGCCTGAATG
GCGAATGGCGCCTGATGCGGTATTTTCTCCTTACGCATCTGTGCGGTATTTCACACCGCATA
[142 nt withheld, positions 3773-3914]
C
[141 nt withheld, positions 3916-4056]
CCTTTGACGTTGGAGTCCACGTTCTTT
[37 nt withheld, positions 4084-4120]
ACCCTATCTCGGGCTATTCTTTTGATTTATAAGGGATTTTGCCGATTTCGGCCTATTGGTTAAAAAATGA
GCTGATTTAACAAAAATTTAACGCGAATTTTAACAAAATATTAACGTTTACAATTTTATGGTGCACTCTC
AGTACAATCTGCTCTGATGCCGCATAGTTAAGCCAGCCCCGACACCCGCCAACACCCGCTGACGCGCCCT
GACGGGCTTGTCTGCTCCCGGCATCCGCTTACAGACAAGCTGTGACCGTCTCCGGGAGCTGCATGTGTCA
GAGGTTTTCACCGTCATCACCGAAACGCGCGAGACGAAAGGGCCTCGTGATACGCCTATTTTTATAGGTT
AATGTCATGATAATAATGGTTTCTTAGACGTCAGGTGGCACTTTTCGGGGAAATGTGCGCGGAACCCCTA
TTTGTTTATTTTTCTAAATACATTCAAATATGTATCCGCTCATGAGACAATAACCCTGATAAATGCTTCA
ATAATATTGAAAAAGGAAGAGTATGAGTATTCAACATTTCCGTGTCGCCCTTATTCCCTTTTTTGCGGCA
TTTTGCCTTCCTGTTTTTGCTCACCCAGAAACGCTGGTGAAAGTAAAAGATGCTGAAGATCAGTTGGGTG
CACGAGTGGGTTACATCGAACTGGATCTCAACAGCGGTAAGATCCTTGAGAGTTTTCGCCCCGAAGAACG
TTTTCCAATGATGAGCACTTTTAAAGTTCTGCTATGTGGCGCGGTATTATCCCGTATTGACGCCGGGCAA
GAGCAACTCGGTCGCCGCATACACTATTCTCAGAATGACTTGGTTGAGTACTCACCAGTCACAGAAAAGC
ATCTTACGGATGGCATGACAGTAAGAGAATTATGCAGTGCTGCCATAACCATGAGTGATAACACTGCGGC
CAACTTACTTCTGACAACGATCGGAGGACCGAAGGAGCTAACCGCTTTTTTGCACAACATGGGGGATCAT
GTAACTCGCCTTGATCGTTGGGAACCGGAGCTGAATGAAGCCATACCAAACGACGAGCGTGACACCACGA
TGCCTGTAGCAATGGCAACAACGTTGCGCAAACTATTAACTGGCGAACTACTTACTCTAGCTTCCCGGCA
ACAATTAATAGACTGGATGGAGGCGGATAAAGTTGCAGGACCACTTCTGCGCTCGGCCCTTCCGGCTGGC
TGGTTTATTGCTGATAAATCTGGAGCCGGTGAGCGTGGGTCTCGCGGTATCATTGCAGCACTGGGGCCAG
ATGGTAAGCCCTCCCGTATCGTAGTTATCTACACGACGGGGAGTCAGGCAACTATGGATGAACGAAATAG
ACAGATCGCTGAGATAGGTGCCTCACTGATTAAGCATTGGTAACTGTCAGACCAAGTTTACTCATATATA
CTTTAGATTGATTTAAAACTTCATTTTTAATTTAAAAGGATCTAGGTGAAGATCCTTTTTGATAATCTCA
TGACCAAAATCCCTTAACGTGAGTTTTCGTTCCACTGAGCGTCAGACCCCGTAGAAAAGATCAAAGGATC
TTCTTGAGATCCTTTTTTTCTGCGCGTAATCTGCTGCTTGCAAACAAAAAAACCACCGCTACCAGCGGTG
GTTTGTTTGCCGGATCAAGAGCTACCAACTCTTTTTCCGAAGGTAACTGGCTTCAGCAGAGCGCAGATAC
CAAATACTGTTCTTCTAGTGTAGCCGTAGTTAGGCCACCACTTCAAGAACTCTGTAGCACCGCCTACATA
CCTCGCTCTGCTAATCCTGTTACCAGTGGCTGCTGCCAGTGGCGATAAGTCGTGTCTTACCGGGTTGGAC
TCAAGACGATAGTTACCGGATAAGGCGCAGCGGTCGGGCTGAACGGGGGGTTCGTGCACACAGCCCAGCT
TGGAGCGAACGACCTACACCGAACTGAGATACCTACAGCGTGAGCTATGAGAAAGCGCCACGCTTCCCGA
AGGGAGAAAGGCGGACAGGTATCCGGTAAGCGGCAGGGTCGGAACAGGAGAGCGCACGAGGGAGCTTCCA
GGGGGAAACGCCTGGTATCTTTATAGTCCTGTCGGGTTTCGCCACCTCTGACTTGAGCGTCGATTTTTGT
GATGCTCGTCAGGGGGGCGGAGCCTATGGAAAAACGCCAGCAACGCGGCCTTTTTACGGTTCCTGGCCTT
TTGCTGGCCTTTTGCTCACATGTTCTTTCCTGCGTTATCCCCTGATTCTGTGGATAACCGTATTACCGCC
TTTGAGTGAGCTGATACCGCTCGCCGCAGCCGAACGACCGAGCGCAGCGAGTCAGTGAGCGAGGAAGCGG
AAGAGCGCCCAATACGCAAACCGCCTCTCCCCGCGCGTTGGCCGATTCATTAATGCAGCTGGCACGACAG
GTTTCCCGACTGGAAAGCGGGCAGTGAGCGCAACGCAATTAATGTGAGTTAGCTCACTCATTAGGCACCC
CAGGCTTTACACTTTATGCTTCCGGCTCGTATGTTGTGTGGAATTGTGAGCGGATAACAATTTCACACAG
GAAACAGCTATGACATGATTACGAATTAA
Features (pLannotate 1.2.2; 21 found; start..end, strand, type, name):
     14..393     +  enhancer       CMV enhancer: human cytomegalovirus immediate early enhancer
    394..597     +  promoter       CMV promoter: human cytomegalovirus (CMV) immediate early promoter
    733..776     +  intron         CMV intron (fragment): modified intron A from human cytomegalovirus
    828..846     +  promoter       SP6 promoter: promoter for bacteriophage SP6 RNA polymerase
    850..887     +  CDS            IgH signal sequence (fragment): signal sequence from the mouse immunoglobulin heavy chain variable region
    939..1653    +  CDS            SiriusGFP (fragment): enhanced GFP (EGFP) derivative that exhibits robust folding and enhanced photostability (Zhong et al., 2019) mammalian codon-optimized
   1659..2813    +  CDS            Calr (fragment): CALR_RAT - Experimental evidence at protein level: Swiss-Prot protein existence level 1. Calcium-binding chaperone that promotes folding, oligomeric assembly and quality control in the endoplasmic reticulum (ER) via the calreticulin/calnexin cycle. This lectin interacts transiently with almost all of the monoglucosylated glycoproteins that are synthesized in the ER. Interacts with the DNA-binding domain of NR3C1 and mediates its nuclear export (By similarity). Involved in maternal gene expression regulation. May participate in oocyte maturation via the regulation of calcium homeostasis (By sim
   2982..3116    +  polyA_signal   SV40 poly(A) signal: SV40 polyadenylation signal
   3185..3542    +  promoter       SV40 promoter: SV40 enhancer and early promoter
   3561..3715    +  CDS            lacZα (fragment): LacZα fragment of β-galactosidase; lacZ fragment
   3721..3772    -  misc_feature   bom (fragment): basis of mobility region from pBR322
   3791..4171    +  rep_origin     M13 ori (sequence partly withheld): M13 bacteriophage origin of replication; arrow indicates direction of (+) strand synthesis
   4247..4296    -  misc_feature   bom (fragment): basis of mobility region from pBR322
   4398..4433    -  CDS            rop (fragment): Rop protein, which maintains plasmids at low copy number; rop
   4528..4632    +  promoter       AmpR promoter: bla
   4633..5493    +  CDS            AmpR: β-lactamase; bla; confers resistance to ampicillin, carbenicillin, and related antibiotics
   5664..6252    +  rep_origin     ori: high-copy-number ColE1/pMB1/pBR322/pUC origin of replication
   6435..6527    +  CDS            lacI (fragment): lac repressor; lacI; The lac repressor binds to the lac operator to inhibit transcription in E. coli. This inhibition can be relieved by adding lactose or isopropyl-β-D-thiogalactopyranoside (IPTG).
   6540..6561    +  protein_bind   CAP binding site: CAP binding activates transcription in the presence of cAMP. E. coli catabolite activator protein
   6576..6606    +  promoter       lac promoter: promoter for the E. coli lac operon
   6614..6630    +  protein_bind   lac operator: The lac repressor binds to the lac operator to inhibit transcription in E. coli. This inhibition can be relieved by adding lactose or isopropyl-β-D-thiogalactopyranoside (IPTG). lac repressor encoded by lacI
