[The description below was written by a language model from this plasmid's Addgene catalogue record and pLannotate feature annotations shown in this document.]
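Description:
pRK5-mEGFP-CALR-MUT is a mammalian expression plasmid of about 6.7 kb, built on the pRK5 backbone, that encodes human calreticulin (CALR) carrying the frameshift mutation D387Rfs*44, fused at its N terminus to monomeric EGFP. It is maintained in E. coli as a high-copy plasmid through a ColE1/pUC-type origin and selected with ampicillin via the β-lactamase gene and its native promoter. The backbone also carries an M13 phage origin for single-stranded DNA production, plus assorted remnants of earlier cloning vectors (fragments of lacZα, lacI, rop and bom, and a lac promoter/operator region) that have no evident role in the construct's use.

Expression in mammalian cells is driven by the human cytomegalovirus immediate-early enhancer and promoter, followed by a short fragment of a modified CMV intron and an SP6 phage promoter that could support in vitro transcription. The annotation software detects a partial match to a mouse immunoglobulin heavy-chain signal sequence just upstream of the fluorescent protein; the catalogue record does not mention it, so its significance is unclear. The GFP coding region is labelled by the software as an EGFP derivative, consistent with the catalogued mEGFP. The adjoining calreticulin reading frame is annotated by homology to the rat protein, although the record gives the insert as human. Only a fragment is matched, as expected when a frameshift replaces the native C-terminal sequence. An SV40 polyadenylation signal terminates the transcript. An SV40 enhancer/early promoter lies downstream, and no mammalian selection marker is annotated, which suits transient transfection.

The construct was deposited with a study of aberrant phase separation and nucleolar dysfunction in genetic disease. It allows the localisation and behaviour of the frameshifted CALR protein to be followed by fluorescence in cells.
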