Addgene plasmid #194579: pRK5-mEGFP-CALR-MUT
Purpose: Mammalian Expression of mEGFP-CALR Mutant (D387Rfs*44) Fusion Protein
Depositing lab: Denes Hnisz. Depositing organization: Max Planck Institute for Molecular Genetics. Publication: Aberrant phase separation and nucleolar dysfunction in rare genetic diseases. Mensah MA, Niskanen H, Magalhaes AP, Basu S, Kircher M, Sczakiel HL, Reiter AMV, Elsner J, Meinecke P, Biskup S, Chung BHY, Dombrowsky G, Eckmann-Scholz C, Hitz MP, Hoischen A, Holterhus PM, Hulsemann W, Kahrizi K, Kalscheuer VM, Kan A, Krumbiegel M, Kurth I, Leubner J, Longardt AC, Moritz JD, Najmabadi H, Skipalova K, Snijders Blok L, Tzschach A, Wiedersberg E, Zenker M, Garcia-Cabau C, Buschow R, Salvatella X, Kraushar ML, Mundlos S, Caliebe A, Spielmann M, Horn D, Hnisz D. Nature. 2023 Feb;614(7948):564-571. doi: 10.1038/s41586-022-05682-1. Epub 2023 Feb 8. PubMed 36755093.
Backbone
  Vector backbone: pRK5
  Vector type: Mammalian Expression
Growth in bacteria
  Bacterial resistance: Ampicillin, 100 μg/mL
  Growth temperature: 37°C
  Growth strain: DH5alpha
  Copy number: High Copy
Gene/Insert
  Gene/Insert name: CALR
  Species: H. sapiens (human)
  Mutation: D387Rfs*44
  Entrez Gene: CALR (a.k.a. CALR1, CRT, HEL-S-99n, RO, SSA, cC1qR)
  Tag / fusion protein: mEGFP (N terminal on insert)
  Cloning method: Gibson Cloning
Terms and licenses: Academic/Nonprofit Terms; Industry Terms: Not Available to Industry
How to cite: pRK5-mEGFP-CALR-MUT was a gift from Denes Hnisz (Addgene plasmid # 194579 ; http://n2t.net/addgene:194579 ; RRID:Addgene_194579)
